Addgene plasmid #242843: pET-28a_VIM-31
Purpose: Expresses His6-TEV-VIM-31 in bacteria, comprising a His6-tag, the Tobacco etch virus (TEV) cleavage site “ENLYFQ/G", and the VIM-31 sequence (UniPROT I3RJZ3)
Depositing lab: Richard Page. Depositing organization: Miami University (Ohio). Publication: Mutation of an active site-adjacent residue in VIM indirectly dictates interactions with and blunts inhibition by D-captopril. Silwal SB, Wamsley B, Wang Z, Gung BW, Nix JC, Page RC. J Inorg Biochem. 2025 Oct;271:112975. doi: 10.1016/j.jinorgbio.2025.112975. Epub 2025 Jun 10. PubMed 40513263.
Backbone
  Vector backbone: pET28a(+)
  Backbone manufacturer: Novagen
  Backbone size w/o insert (bp): 5300
  Total vector size (bp): 6018
  Modifications to backbone: removed the Thrombin site and T7 tag
  Vector type: Bacterial Expression
Growth in bacteria
  Bacterial resistance: Kanamycin, 50 μg/mL
  Growth temperature: 37°C
  Growth strain: DH5alpha
  Copy number: High Copy
Gene/Insert
  Gene/Insert name: Metallo-beta-lactamase VIM-31 (alt names: VIM-31; Verona integron-encoded metallo-beta-lactamase 31; Verona imipenemase 31)
  Species: Enterobacter cloacae
  Insert size (bp): 789
  Mutation: deleted residues 1-26
  GenBank ID: JN982330 NG_050358
  Promoter: T7
  Tag / fusion protein: His6 + Tobacco etch virus (TEV) cleavage site “ENLYFQ/G" (N terminal on insert)
  Cloning method: Restriction Enzyme; 5′ cloning site NcoI (unknown if destroyed); 3′ cloning site XhoI (unknown if destroyed)
  Sequencing primers: 5′ TAATACGACTCACTATAGGG; 3′ GCTAGTTATTGCTCAGCGG
Terms and licenses: Academic/Nonprofit Terms; Industry Terms: Not Available to Industry
How to cite: pET-28a_VIM-31 was a gift from Richard Page (Addgene plasmid # 242843 ; http://n2t.net/addgene:242843 ; RRID:Addgene_242843)
