[The description below was written by a language model from this plasmid's Addgene catalogue record and pLannotate feature annotations shown in this document.]
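Description:
pET-28a_VIM-31 is a bacterial expression plasmid of about 6.0 kb built on the Novagen pET28a(+) backbone, from which the thrombin site and T7 tag have been removed. It replicates in E. coli from a ColE1/pMB1-type origin. The bom and rop elements typical of pBR322-derived pET vectors are also present, although the catalogue lists the plasmid as high copy. Selection is by kanamycin resistance from an aminoglycoside phosphotransferase gene. An f1 phage origin is also annotated, along with short tetracycline-resistance remnants that appear to be backbone remnants rather than a working marker.

The insert, cloned between NcoI and XhoI, encodes the Verona integron-encoded metallo-beta-lactamase VIM-31 from Enterobacter cloacae, with residues 1–26 deleted. At its N terminus it carries a His6 tag followed by a TEV protease recognition site, which allows affinity purification and later removal of the tag. The automated annotation picks these up as small fragments of a composite His/TEV tag and does not label the VIM-31 coding region itself. Expression is driven by a T7 promoter with an adjacent lac operator and the phage T7 gene 10 ribosome binding site, and it ends at the T7 terminator. The plasmid-borne lacI gene supplies repressor, so transcription is IPTG-inducible in hosts that provide T7 RNA polymerase. A vector-derived His-tag sequence is annotated downstream of the insert, but the record does not say whether it is translated. The construct is intended for producing recombinant VIM-31, and the associated publication concerns how an active site-adjacent residue in VIM enzymes affects inhibition by D-captopril.
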