Features (pLannotate 1.2.2; 20 found; start..end, strand, type, name):
      1..589     +  rep_origin     ori: high-copy-number ColE1/pMB1/pBR322/pUC origin of replication
    775..914     -  misc_feature   bom: basis of mobility region from pBR322
   1016..1207    -  CDS            rop: Rop protein, which maintains plasmids at low copy number; rop
   1224..1604    +  CDS            YPB1_ECOLX: Protein predicted: Swiss-Prot protein existence level 4. From Escherichia coli.
   1676..1967    -  CDS            TcR (fragment): tetracycline efflux protein; tet; confers resistance to tetracycline
   1982..2003    -  protein_bind   CAP binding site: CAP binding activates transcription in the presence of cAMP. E. coli catabolite activator protein
   2016..3098    -  CDS            lacI: lac repressor; lacI; The lac repressor binds to the lac operator to inhibit transcription in E. coli. This inhibition can be relieved by adding lactose or isopropyl-β-D-thiogalactopyranoside (IPTG).
   3099..3176    -  promoter       lacI promoter: lacI
   3184..3463    -  CDS            TcR (fragment): tetracycline efflux protein; tet; confers resistance to tetracycline
   3485..3503    +  promoter       T7 promoter: promoter for bacteriophage T7 RNA polymerase
   3504..3528    +  protein_bind   lac operator: The lac repressor binds to the lac operator to inhibit transcription in E. coli. This inhibition can be relieved by adding lactose or isopropyl-β-D-thiogalactopyranoside (IPTG). lac repressor encoded by lacI
   3543..3565    +  RBS            RBS: efficient ribosome binding site from bacteriophage T7 gene 10 (Olins and Rangwala, 1989)
   3584..3600    +  CDS            capTEV™ (fragment): composite tag for in vivo biotinylation, TEV protease cleavage, and 6xHis tagging
   3610..3630    +  CDS            capTEV™ (fragment): composite tag for in vivo biotinylation, TEV protease cleavage, and 6xHis tagging
   4367..4384    +  CDS            9xHis (fragment): 9xHis affinity tag
   4394..4443    +  CDS            SET1 (fragment): solubility-enhancement tag derived from T7 phage gene 10B
   4451..4498    +  terminator     T7 terminator: transcription terminator for bacteriophage T7 RNA polymerase
   4535..4963    +  rep_origin     f1 ori (sequence partly withheld): f1 bacteriophage origin of replication; arrow indicates direction of (+) strand synthesis
   5016..5073    +  promoter       AmpR promoter (fragment): bla
   5082..5897    -  CDS            KanR: aminoglycoside phosphotransferase; aph(3')-Ia; confers resistance to kanamycin in bacteria or G418 (Geneticin®) in eukaryotes
>Addgene plasmid #242843 | pET-28a_VIM-31 | addgene full sequence | sequence record 486281 | Addgene NGS Result
TTGAGATCCTTTTTTTCTGCGCGTAATCTGCTGCTTGCAAACAAAAAAACCACCGCTACCAGCGGTGGTT
TGTTTGCCGGATCAAGAGCTACCAACTCTTTTTCCGAAGGTAACTGGCTTCAGCAGAGCGCAGATACCAA
ATACTGTCCTTCTAGTGTAGCCGTAGTTAGGCCACCACTTCAAGAACTCTGTAGCACCGCCTACATACCT
CGCTCTGCTAATCCTGTTACCAGTGGCTGCTGCCAGTGGCGATAAGTCGTGTCTTACCGGGTTGGACTCA
AGACGATAGTTACCGGATAAGGCGCAGCGGTCGGGCTGAACGGGGGGTTCGTGCACACAGCCCAGCTTGG
AGCGAACGACCTACACCGAACTGAGATACCTACAGCGTGAGCTATGAGAAAGCGCCACGCTTCCCGAAGG
GAGAAAGGCGGACAGGTATCCGGTAAGCGGCAGGGTCGGAACAGGAGAGCGCACGAGGGAGCTTCCAGGG
GGAAACGCCTGGTATCTTTATAGTCCTGTCGGGTTTCGCCACCTCTGACTTGAGCGTCGATTTTTGTGAT
GCTCGTCAGGGGGGCGGAGCCTATGGAAAAACGCCAGCAACGCGGCCTTTTTACGGTTCCTGGCCTTTTG
CTGGCCTTTTGCTCACATGTTCTTTCCTGCGTTATCCCCTGATTCTGTGGATAACCGTATTACCGCCTTT
GAGTGAGCTGATACCGCTCGCCGCAGCCGAACGACCGAGCGCAGCGAGTCAGTGAGCGAGGAAGCGGAAG
AGCGCCTGATGCGGTATTTTCTCCTTACGCATCTGTGCGGTATTTCACACCGCAATGGTGCACTCTCAGT
ACAATCTGCTCTGATGCCGCATAGTTAAGCCAGTATACACTCCGCTATCGCTACGTGACTGGGTCATGGC
TGCGCCCCGACACCCGCCAACACCCGCTGACGCGCCCTGACGGGCTTGTCTGCTCCCGGCATCCGCTTAC
AGACAAGCTGTGACCGTCTCCGGGAGCTGCATGTGTCAGAGGTTTTCACCGTCATCACCGAAACGCGCGA
GGCAGCTGCGGTAAAGCTCATCAGCGTGGTCGTGAAGCGATTCACAGATGTCTGCCTGTTCATCCGCGTC
CAGCTCGTTGAGTTTCTCCAGAAGCGTTAATGTCTGGCTTCTGATAAAGCGGGCCATGTTAAGGGCGGTT
TTTTCCTGTTTGGTCACTGATGCCTCCGTGTAAGGGGGATTTCTGTTCATGGGGGTAATGATACCGATGA
AACGAGAGAGGATGCTCACGATACGGGTTACTGATGATGAACATGCCCGGTTACTGGAACGTTGTGAGGG
TAAACAACTGGCGGTATGGATGCGGCGGGACCAGAGAAAAATCACTCAGGGTCAATGCCAGCGCTTCGTT
AATACAGATGTAGGTGTTCCACAGGGTAGCCAGCAGCATCCTGCGATGCAGATCCGGAACATAATGGTGC
AGGGCGCTGACTTCCGCGTTTCCAGACTTTACGAAACACGGAAACCGAAGACCATTCATGTTGTTGCTCA
GGTCGCAGACGTTTTGCAGCAGCAGTCGCTTCACGTTCGCTCGCGTATCGGTGATTCATTCTGCTAACCA
GTAAGGCAACCCCGCCAGCCTAGCCGGGTCCTCAACGACAGGAGCACGATCATGCGCACCCGTGGGGCCG
CCATGCCGGCGATAATGGCCTGCTTCTCGCCGAAACGTTTGGTGGCGGGACCAGTGACGAAGGCTTGAGC
GAGGGCGTGCAAGATTCCGAATACCGCAAGCGACAGGCCGATCATCGTCGCGCTCCAGCGAAAGCGGTCC
TCGCCGAAAATGACCCAGAGCGCTGCCGGCACCTGTCCTACGAGTTGCATGATAAAGAAGACAGTCATAA
GTGCGGCGACGATAGTCATGCCCCGCGCCCACCGGAAGGAGCTGACTGGGTTGAAGGCTCTCAAGGGCAT
CGGTCGAGATCCCGGTGCCTAATGAGTGAGCTAACTTACATTAATTGCGTTGCGCTCACTGCCCGCTTTC
CAGTCGGGAAACCTGTCGTGCCAGCTGCATTAATGAATCGGCCAACGCGCGGGGAGAGGCGGTTTGCGTA
TTGGGCGCCAGGGTGGTTTTTCTTTTCACCAGTGAGACGGGCAACAGCTGATTGCCCTTCACCGCCTGGC
CCTGAGAGAGTTGCAGCAAGCGGTCCACGCTGGTTTGCCCCAGCAGGCGAAAATCCTGTTTGATGGTGGT
TAACGGCGGGATATAACATGAGCTGTCTTCGGTATCGTCGTATCCCACTACCGAGATATCCGCACCAACG
CGCAGCCCGGACTCGGTAATGGCGCGCATTGCGCCCAGCGCCATCTGATCGTTGGCAACCAGCATCGCAG
TGGGAACGATGCCCTCATTCAGCATTTGCATGGTTTGTTGAAAACCGGACATGGCACTCCAGTCGCCTTC
CCGTTCCGCTATCGGCTGAATTTGATTGCGAGTGAGATATTTATGCCAGCCAGCCAGACGCAGACGCGCC
GAGACAGAACTTAATGGGCCCGCTAACAGCGCGATTTGCTGGTGACCCAATGCGACCAGATGCTCCACGC
CCAGTCGCGTACCGTCTTCATGGGAGAAAATAATACTGTTGATGGGTGTCTGGTCAGAGACATCAAGAAA
TAACGCCGGAACATTAGTGCAGGCAGCTTCCACAGCAATGGCATCCTGGTCATCCAGCGGATAGTTAATG
ATCAGCCCACTGACGCGTTGCGCGAGAAGATTGTGCACCGCCGCTTTACAGGCTTCGACGCCGCTTCGTT
CTACCATCGACACCACCACGCTGGCACCCAGTTGATCGGCGCGAGATTTAATCGCCGCGACAATTTGCGA
CGGCGCGTGCAGGGCCAGACTGGAGGTGGCAACGCCAATCAGCAACGACTGTTTGCCCGCCAGTTGTTGT
GCCACGCGGTTGGGAATGTAATTCAGCTCCGCCATCGCCGCTTCCACTTTTTCCCGCGTTTTCGCAGAAA
CGTGGCTGGCCTGGTTCACCACGCGGGAAACGGTCTGATAAGAGACACCGGCATACTCTGCGACATCGTA
TAACGTTACTGGTTTCACATTCACCACCCTGAATTGACTCTCTTCCGGGCGCTATCATGCCATACCGCGA
AAGGTTTTGCGCCATTCGATGGTGTCCGGGATCTCGACGCTCTCCCTTATGCGACTCCTGCATTAGGAAG
CAGCCCAGTAGTAGGTTGAGGCCGTTGAGCACCGCCGCCGCAAGGAATGGTGCATGCAAGGAGATGGCGC
CCAACAGTCCCCCGGCCACGGGGCCTGCCACCATACCCACGCCGAAACAAGCGCTCATGAGCCCGAAGTG
GCGAGCCCGATCTTCCCCATCGGTGATGTCGGCGATATAGGCGCCAGCAACCGCACCTGTGGCGCCGGTG
ATGCCGGCCACGATGCGTCCGGCGTAGAGGATCGAGATCTCGATCCCGCGAAATTAATACGACTCACTAT
AGGGGAATTGTGAGCGGATAACAATTCCCCTCTAGAAATAATTTTGTTTAACTTTAAGAAGGAGATATAC
CATGGGCAGCAGCCATCATCATCATCATCACAGCAGCGGCGAGAATCTTTATTTTCAGGGCCATATGGTG
GACAGCAGCGGCGAGTACCCGACCGTTAGCGAGATCCCGGTGGGTGAAGTTCGTCTGTATCAGATCGCGG
ACGGCGTGTGGAGCCACATTGCGACCCAAAGCTTCGATGGCGCGGTGTACCCGAGCAACGGTCTGATCGT
TCGTGACGGCGATGAACTGCTGCTGATTGACACCGCGTGGGGTGCGAAAAACACCGCGGCGCTGCTGGCG
GAGATCGAAAAACAGATTGGTCTGCCGGTGACCCGTGCGGTTAGCACCCACTTTCACGACGATCGTGTGG
GTGGCGTGGATGTTCTGCGTGCGGCGGGTGTTGCGACCTATGCGAGCCCGAGCACCCGTCGTCTGGCGGA
AGTGGAAGGCAACGAGATTCCGACCCACAGCCTGGAAGGTCTGAGCAGCAGCGGTGATGCGGTGCGTTTT
GGTCCGGTTGAGCTGTTTTACCCGGGTGCGGCGCACAGCACCGATAACCTGGTGGTTTATGTGCCGAGCG
CGAGCGTTCTGTACGGTGGCTGCGCGATCCACGAGCTGAGCCGTACCAGCGCGGGTAACGTGGCGGATGC
GGATCTGGCGGAGTGGCCGACCAGCATCGAACGTATTCAGCAACGTTACCCGGAAGCGCAATTCGTTATT
CCGGGTCATGGTCTGCCGGGTGGCCTGGATCTGCTGAAGCACACCACCAACGTGGTTAAAGCGCACACCA
ACCGTAGCGTGGTTGAATAACTCGAGCACCACCACCACCACCACTGAGATCCGGCTGCTAACAAAGCCCG
AAAGGAAGCTGAGTTGGCTGCTGCCACCGCTGAGCAATAACTAGCATAACCCCTTGGGGCCTCTAAACGG
GTCTTGAGGGGTTTTTTGCTGAAAGGAGGAACTATATCCGGATTGGCGAATGGG
[124 nt withheld, positions 4535-4658]
C
[91 nt withheld, positions 4660-4750]
A
[49 nt withheld, positions 4752-4800]
CCTTTGACGTTGGAGTCCACGTTCTTT
[37 nt withheld, positions 4828-4864]
ACCCTATCTCGGTCTATTCTTTTGATTTATAAGGGATTTTGCCGATTTCGGCCTATTGGTTAAAAAATGA
GCTGATTTAACAAAAATTTAACGCGAATTTTAACAAAATATTAACGCTTACAATTTAGGTGGCACTTTTC
GGGGAAATGTGCGCGGAACCCCTATTTGTTTATTTTTCTAAATACATTCAAATATGTATCCGCTCATGAA
TTAATTCTTAGAAAAACTCATCGAGCATCAAATGAAACTGCAATTTATTCATATCAGGATTATCAATACC
ATATTTTTGAAAAAGCCGTTTCTGTAATGAAGGAGAAAACTCACCGAGGCAGTTCCATAGGATGGCAAGA
TCCTGGTATCGGTCTGCGATTCCGACTCGTCCAACATCAATACAACCTATTAATTTCCCCTCGTCAAAAA
TAAGGTTATCAAGTGAGAAATCACCATGAGTGACGACTGAATCCGGTGAGAATGGCAAAAGTTTATGCAT
TTCTTTCCAGACTTGTTCAACAGGCCAGCCATTACGCTCGTCATCAAAATCACTCGCATCAACCAAACCG
TTATTCATTCGTGATTGCGCCTGAGCGAGACGAAATACGCGATCGCTGTTAAAAGGACAATTACAAACAG
GAATCGAATGCAACCGGCGCAGGAACACTGCCAGCGCATCAACAATATTTTCACCTGAATCAGGATATTC
TTCTAATACCTGGAATGCTGTTTTCCCGGGGATCGCAGTGGTGAGTAACCATGCATCATCAGGAGTACGG
ATAAAATGCTTGATGGTCGGAAGAGGCATAAATTCCGTCAGCCAGTTTAGTCTGACCATCTCATCTGTAA
CATCATTGGCAACGCTACCTTTGCCATGTTTCAGAAACAACTCTGGCGCATCGGGCTTCCCATACAATCG
ATAGATTGTCGCACCTGATTGCCCGACATTATCGCGAGCCCATTTATACCCATATAAATCAGCATCCATG
TTGGAATTTAATCGCGGCCTAGAGCAAGACGTTTCCCGTTGAATATGGCTCATAACACCCCTTGTATTAC
TGTTTATGTAAGCAGACAGTTTTATTGTTCATGACCAAAATCCCTTAACGTGAGTTTTCGTTCCACTGAG
CGTCAGACCCCGTAGAAAAGATCAAAGGATCTTC
